>Addgene plasmid #90971 | pRS313 - prp8 T1861P | addgene full sequence | sequence record 178484 | Addgene NGS Result
ATGAGTGGACTACCGCCCCCACCTCCTGGTTTTGAAGAGGACAGCGACTTAGCACTTCCACCACCACCAC
CACCACCGCCTGGATACGAAATCGAAGAACTGGATAATCCGATGGTGCCATCATCGGTAAATGAGGATAC
ATTCCTTCCGCCTCCACCACCTCCTCCAAGCAACTTCGAAATAAACGCTGAAGAAATTGTGGACTTCACA
TTACCACCGCCACCACCCCCTCCAGGTCTAGATGAATTAGAGACTAAAGCAGAAAAGAAAGTAGAATTAC
ATGGAAAGAGAAAATTGGACATAGGAAAAGATACTTTCGTCACTCGAAAATCAAGAAAGCGTGCAAAAAA
AATGACCAAAAAGGCAAAGAGAAGCAATTTATATACTCCTAAAGCCGAGATGCCACCGGAACATCTGCGA
AAGATTATTAATACTCACAGTGACATGGCCTCCAAAATGTACAATACTGATAAAAAGGCTTTTCTAGGCG
CTCTAAAGTATTTACCGCACGCGATTTTAAAATTGTTAGAGAACATGCCTCATCCATGGGAGCAAGCCAA
AGAAGTTAAAGTTTTATATCACACTTCAGGAGCCATAACATTTGTGAATGAAACACCAAGAGTAATAGAG
CCTGTATATACTGCCCAATGGTCAGCTACTTGGATAGCAATGAGGAGAGAAAAACGAGATAGAACACATT
TTAAAAGAATGAGATTTCCACCTTTCGATGATGACGAACCACCTCTGTCATATGAACAGCACATAGAAAA
TATCGAGCCACTGGATCCTATAAATCTTCCCTTAGACTCTCAAGATGATGAATATGTTAAAGATTGGCTC
TACGATTCCCGGCCCTTGGAGGAGGATAGTAAAAAGGTCAATGGTACATCTTATAAAAAGTGGAGTTTTG
ATTTACCTGAAATGTCGAACTTATATAGGTTATCAACGCCACTTAGAGATGAAGTAACTGACAAAAATTA
CTATTATCTTTTCGATAAAAAATCTTTTTTTAACGGTAAAGCCCTTAATAACGCAATCCCTGGAGGTCCT
AAATTTGAACCTTTATACCCAAGAGAAGAGGAGGAAGATTATAACGAATTCAACTCTATAGATAGAGTAA
TATTTAGGGTTCCTATTAGAAGCGAATATAAGGTAGCGTTTCCTCATCTATATAATTCCCGGCCCCGTTC
AGTGCGCATACCATGGTATAATAATCCAGTGTCGTGTATTATCCAGAACGATGAGGAGTACGACACGCCT
GCACTTTTTTTTGATCCATCGCTGAACCCAATACCTCACTTTATTGATAATAATTCATCCCTCAACGTAT
CAAATACAAAGGAAAACGGTGATTTCACTTTACCTGAAGATTTTGCACCTCTTTTGGCTGAAGAAGAAGA
ACTTATTTTGCCAAATACAAAAGATGCGATGTCGTTATATCATTCACCTTTTCCATTTAATAGAACTAAA
GGAAAAATGGTGAGAGCACAAGATGTTGCCCTGGCTAAAAAATGGTTTTTGCAACATCCTGACGAGGAGT
ATCCCGTTAAAGTTAAGGTCTCTTACCAAAAGCTCTTGAAGAACTACGTGCTAAATGAATTGCACCCTAC
TTTGCCAACAAACCACAACAAAACTAAGTTATTGAAGAGTTTAAAAAATACCAAGTATTTTCAACAAACT
ACAATTGATTGGGTAGAGGCAGGACTCCAGCTATGTCGACAAGGACACAATATGTTAAATTTATTAATCC
ACAGAAAGGGCCTAACTTATTTACATCTCGACTACAATTTCAATTTAAAACCAACTAAAACCTTAACCAC
AAAAGAACGTAAAAAGTCAAGACTTGGAAACTCATTTCATTTGATGCGTGAATTGCTAAAAATGATGAAA
CTGATTGTAGATACACATGTGCAGTTTAGGTTAGGAAATGTAGATGCCTTCCAGTTAGCAGATGGTATAC
ATTATATTTTGAACCACATAGGACAATTGACCGGTATTTATCGTTATAAATATAAAGTAATGCATCAAAT
CCGCGCATGTAAAGATCTGAAACATATCATATATTATAAGTTTAATAAAAATTTGGGAAAAGGACCTGGT
TGTGGATTTTGGCAACCTGCGTGGAGAGTGTGGCTAAATTTCTTAAGAGGCACTATACCACTACTCGAAA
GATATATTGGAAACCTTATCACACGTCAATTTGAAGGCCGTTCTAATGAAATTGTCAAAACTACAACTAA
ACAAAGACTTGACGCCTACTACGATCTTGAGTTACGAAACTCGGTCATGGATGACATTTTAGAAATGATG
CCTGAGAGTATTCGACAGAAAAAGGCAAGAACTATACTGCAACATTTAAGTGAGGCTTGGAGATGTTGGA
AGGCTAATATTCCATGGGATGTTCCTGGTATGCCAGCCCCAATCAAAAAAATAATTGAACGGTATATAAA
ATCCAAAGCTGATGCCTGGGTATCTGCAGCTCATTACAATCGAGAACGTATAAAGCGTGGAGCTCACGTC
GAAAAGACTATGGTTAAAAAAAATCTGGGGCGTTTAACGAGACTTTGGATCAAAAATGAGCAGGAACGTC
AAAGGCAAATACAGAAAAACGGTCCCGAAATTACTCCCGAAGAGGCTACGACCATATTTTCTGTTATGGT
TGAGTGGCTTGAATCAAGGAGCTTTTCACCAATACCATTTCCACCTTTAACTTACAAAAATGATACTAAG
ATATTAGTTCTTGCCCTCGAAGACCTAAAAGATGTCTACGCATCAAAAGTACGTTTAAATGCATCTGAAA
GGGAAGAACTTGCGTTGATAGAGGAGGCTTATGATAATCCTCACGATACTTTGAACAGAATCAAAAAGTA
CTTGTTGACCCAGCGAGTTTTTAAGCCTGTTGATATAACCATGATGGAAAACTATCAAAACATTTCCCCT
GTTTATTCAGTTGATCCCTTGGAAAAGATTACCGATGCATATCTTGATCAGTATTTATGGTACGAAGCTG
ACCAACGAAAGCTTTTCCCAAACTGGATTAAACCAAGTGATTCAGAGATACCACCTCTTCTGGTATACAA
GTGGACTCAGGGTATAAACAACCTATCTGAAATTTGGGATGTATCCAGAGGCCAATCTGCAGTTTTGCTT
GAGACTACTTTGGGTGAAATGGCCGAAAAAATTGACTTTACTTTACTTAATAGATTACTTCGCCTGATTG
TAGATCCTAATATTGCTGACTATATCACTGCAAAAAATAATGTTGTTATCAACTTTAAAGATATGAGTCA
CGTCAACAAATATGGCTTAATACGCGGGTTGAAGTTCGCTTCTTTCATATTCCAATATTACGGACTAGTT
ATAGATCTTTTACTATTGGGTCAGGAAAGGGCTACAGATTTGGCTGGTCCAGCTAACAATCCAAATGAAT
TTATGCAATTCAAGAGCAAAGAAGTAGAAAAGGCACATCCGATCAGACTTTACACCAGATATTTAGATCG
TATATATATGCTTTTTCACTTTGAAGAAGATGAGGGAGAGGAATTGACTGATGAATACTTGGCAGAGAAT
CCAGATCCAAACTTTGAAAACAGCATCGGATACAATAATAGAAAATGCTGGCCCAAAGATTCGCGCATGA
GGCTAATACGTCAGGACGTTAACCTAGGGCGAGCAGTGTTTTGGGAAATTCAAAGTAGGGTGCCAACTTC
GTTAACGTCAATTAAATGGGAAAATGCTTTTGTTTCCGTATACAGTAAAAACAATCCGAACTTACTCTTC
TCTATGTGTGGTTTTGAAGTCAGAATATTACCAAGACAAAGAATGGAAGAGGTGGTTTCTAACGATGAAG
GTGTTTGGGATTTAGTTGACGAAAGAACCAAGCAAAGAACTGCAAAAGCATATTTAAAGGTATCTGAAGA
AGAAATCAAAAAATTTGACAGCAGAATAAGAGGCATATTGATGGCCTCCGGTTCAACCACTTTTACTAAA
GTGGCCGCTAAATGGAACACTTCACTGATATCCCTTTTCACATACTTTAGAGAAGCCATTGTTGCCACGG
AGCCGTTATTAGATATCCTGGTGAAAGGAGAAACAAGAATTCAAAACCGTGTCAAACTTGGTTTAAATTC
GAAAATGCCAACAAGATTTCCACCTGCTGTTTTTTATACACCAAAAGAACTTGGTGGGTTGGGTATGATT
AGTGCTTCTCATATTTTAATTCCTGCATCTGACTTAAGTTGGTCAAAACAGACCGATACTGGAATTACGC
ATTTTCGTGCTGGTATGACGCACGAGGATGAAAAATTAATCCCAACTATCTTCCGTTACATCACTACTTG
GGAAAATGAATTTTTAGACTCTCAAAGGGTGTGGGCCGAGTATGCAACGAAAAGGCAGGAAGCTATTCAG
CAGAATAGGAGGTTAGCTTTTGAAGAACTTGAAGGATCGTGGGATCGTGGTATACCTCGTATTAGCACTT
TATTTCAAAGAGATCGACATACTCTAGCGTATGACAGAGGTCACAGAATCCGTAGGGAATTTAAACAGTA
CTCTCTAGAGAGAAACAGCCCCTTTTGGTGGACAAACTCCCACCATGACGGTAAATTATGGAATTTAAAT
GCCTATAGAACTGATGTGATTCAAGCCCTAGGAGGTATTGAAACAATTTTGGAACACACTTTATTTAAGG
GGACTGGTTTTAATTCATGGGAAGGTTTGTTTTGGGAAAAGGCGTCCGGGTTTGAGGATTCCATGCAATT
TAAGAAGCTAACTCATGCTCAAAGAACTGGTTTAAGCCAAATTCCAAATCGTAGATTTACCTTATGGTGG
TCACCAACTATTAACAGAGCAAATGTCTATGTCGGTTTCTTGGTGCAATTGGATCTGACTGGTATCTTCC
TCCATGGTAAAATTCCTACGTTAAAAATATCTTTAATTCAAATATTCCGTGCTCATTTGTGGCAAAAAAT
ACATGAAAGTATAGTTTTTGATATTTGTCAAATTCTCGATGGTGAGCTAGATGTTTTGCAAATTGAATCT
GTGACTAAAGAAACAGTGCATCCCCGCAAATCGTACAAGATGAATTCATCTGCCGCGGACATAACTATGG
AAAGTGTTCATGAATGGGAAGTTTCAAAACCCTCCCTATTACATGAAACAAATGACTCATTTAAGGGATT
GATTACCAACAAAATGTGGTTTGATGTACAATTGAGATACGGTGATTATGATTCTCATGATATATCTCGT
TATGTGAGGGCAAAATTCCTCGATTATACAACAGATAATGTCAGCATGTATCCCTCCCCAACAGGTGTTA
TGATCGGTATCGATTTGGCTTATAACATGTATGATGCCTATGGTAATTGGTTCAACGGATTAAAACCTTT
GATACAAAATAGTATGAGAACAATTATGAAAGCTAACCCAGCATTATATGTCCTTCGTGAACGTATTAGA
AAAGGTCTTCAAATATATCAATCTAGTGTACAGGAACCATTTTTAAACTCCTCAAACTATGCCGAGTTAT
TCAATAACGACATTAAACTCTTCGTTGACGACACTAATGTGTATAGAGTTCCAGTCCACAAGACTTTTGA
AGGGAACGTTGCTACAAAAGCAATTAATGGTTGCATTTTCACTTTAAATCCAAAGACTGGGCATCTGTTT
CTGAAAATTATCCATACCTCTGTATGGGCCGGTCAAAAACGTTTAAGCCAATTGGCCAAATGGAAAACAG
CTGAGGAAGTTAGTGCTCTTGTGAGATCTTTGCCCAAAGAAGAGCAGCCAAAACAAATTATCGTCACAAG
AAAGGCAATGCTTGATCCTTTAGAGGTTCACATGCTTGACTTTCCTAACATAGCAATCAGGCCAACAGAG
CTGCGACTACCATTTTCAGCTGCAATGTCAATAGATAAACTTTCTGATGTTGTGATGAAAGCTACTGAAC
CTCAGATGGTTCTGTTTAACATTTATGATGATTGGTTAGACCGTATTTCATCGTACACTGCATTTTCTAG
ACTTACACTACTTTTAAGAGCTTTAAAGACGAACGAGGAAAGTGCCAAAATGATTCTACTCAGTGACCCC
ACGATCACTATCAAATCGTACCATTTATGGCCTTCATTCACTGATGAACAATGGATCACTATCGAATCTC
AAATGAGAGATTTGATTTTGACTGAGTACGGCAGAAAATACAATGTCAATATATCTGCCTTAACTCAAAC
GGAAATTAAAGATATTATATTGGGTCAAAATATCAAGGCACCATCTGTGAAGAGACAAAAAATGGCTGAA
TTAGAAGCTGCCAGGTCAGAAAAGCAGAACGACGAAGAAGCTGCAGGTGCATCAACTGTTATGAAAACTA
AAACTATCAATGCGCAAGGTGAGGAGATAGTTGTAGTAGCTTCCGCTGATTACGAAAGTCAAACGTTTAG
T
[735 nt withheld, positions 6442-7176]
TTACAGTTTAGCGAATTGGCGGGGGACGAAGAGTTAGAGGCCGAACAAATCGATGTATTTAGCTGAATAT
ATTCCCCAATAAACTGGAATCTGTTATTTCATAGATATATATGTAAGTATAAGTTTGTATGTATAATATT
CAACGCATTTTTTATGCCCGTCGTAGTTGCTACCTACCACACGATGATGTATTATAATTTCGGAACTACT
TCAAAGCTACGCTTTCCGCACTATGAAAAGCTATAAGTATGTGAAAATTGGTCATTGACTGTGATTCTAT
TTCAAAAAGTAACCAAAGGAGATAGACATCGTTCGGACAGAAAATGGTCCGTTGTCACTCCCATTCCATT
ATGTCCTTCATATAGAAATTGGATATTCTTGTTTTCATTTCGCGCAATAAAGCAATTCCGTGCGGCAGAA
AGAACTTATATATATTTAACTGATCTTACGCTATTTATGGCAAAACTTGTGTTACATTTTTGAAGATAAA
GTTACAATCATTACGGCAGCCTCAAAACAAAATTGGGAGAAAACATACTCAAGTGAGTACTCATTTTGTG
CAAGCAAACACTGACAATTGAAGAGATCGTCAGGATGCCCGGAACGCCACAGAAGAACAAGAGGTCTGCG
AGTATATCTGTTTCACCTGCGAAGAAGACAGAGGAAAAAGAAATAATACAAAATGATTCAAAGGCGATAT
TATCTAAGCAAACTAAGAGGAAAAAAAAGTATGCTTTTGCTCCTATAAATAACTTAAATGGGAAGAACAC
CAAGGTATCCAATGCAAGTGTCCTAAAGTCAATAGCCGTTTCACAAGTACGAAATACATCAAGAACAAAA
GATATAAACAAAGCAGTTAGCAAGAGCGTAAAGCAATTACCAAATTCACAAGTTAAACCGAAACGGGAAA
TGTCTAATTTGAGTAGGCATCACGATTTCACTCAAGACGAGGACGGCCCCATGGAAGAAGTAATATGGAA
ATATTCACCTTTACAACGAGATATGTCCGACAAAACAACAAGCGCTGCCGAATACTCTGATGACTACGAA
GATGTCCAAAATCCCTCTTCTACACCTATAGTCCCTAATCGACTGAAAACTGTTCTTAGTTTCACAAATA
TCCAAGTACCCAACGCTGACGTAAATCAACTCATTCAAGAAAATGGAAATGAGCAAGTGCGTCCTAAACC
AGCAGAAATATCTACCAGGGAGTCTCTCCGTAATATAGATGATATTCTCGATGATATAGAGGGCGATTTA
ACTATAAAACCGACGATAACGAAATTCAGCGATTTGCCATCTTCACCCATCAAGGCACCCAACGTTGAAA
AAAAAGCAGAGGTGAATGCAGAAGAAGTAGATAAAATGGATTCAACAGGAGATAGCAACGATGGCGATGA
CTCTTTGATAGATATTTTAACTCAAAAGTATGTTGAGAAACGCAAGAGTGAGAGTCAGATAACAATTCAA
GGCAACACCAATCAAAAAAGTGGAGCCCAGGAAAGTTGTGGGAAGAATGATAACACAAAATCGAGAGGAG
AAATTGAAGATCATGAAAATGTAGACAATCAAGCCAAAACAGGCAATGCATTTTATGAGAATGAAGAAGA
CAGTAATTGCCAAAGAATTAAAAAAAATGAAAAAATAGAATACAATTCTTCAGACGAATTTTCAGACGAT
TCACTAATTGAACTATTGAACGAAACTCAAACACAAGTGGAACCTAACACTATTGAACAAGATTTAGACA
AAGTGGAGAAAATGGTCTCTGACGATTTGAGAATTGCTACTGATTCCACTTTATCCGCATATGCTCTCAG
AGCTAAGTCTGGTGCTCCAAGAGACGGCGTAGTACGATTAGTAATAGTAAGCTTACCTCCAATTCGCCCT
ATAGTGAGTCGTATTACAATTCACTGGCCGTCGTTTTACAACGTCGTGACTGGGAAAACCCTGGCGTTAC
CCAACTTAATCGCCTTGCAGCACATCCCCCTTTCGCCAGCTGGCGTAATAGCGAAGAGGCCCGCACCGAT
CGCCCTTCCCAACAGTTGCGCAGCCTGAATGGCGAATGG
[124 nt withheld, positions 9246-9369]
C
[91 nt withheld, positions 9371-9461]
A
[49 nt withheld, positions 9463-9511]
CCTTTGACGTTGGAGTCCACGTTCTTT
[37 nt withheld, positions 9539-9575]
ACCCTATCTCGGTCTATTCTTTTGATTTATAAGGGATTTTGCCGATTTCGGCCTATTGGTTAAAAAATGA
GCTGATTTAACAAAAATTTAACGCGAATTTTAACAAAATATTAACGCTTACAATTTCCTGATGCGGTATT
TTCTCCTTACGCATCTGTGCGGTATTTCACACCGCATAGATCCGTCGAGTTCAAGAGAAAAAAAAAGAAA
AAGCAAAAAGAAAAAAGGAAAGCGCGCCTCGTTCAGAATGACACGTATAGAATGATGCATTACCTTGTCA
TCTTCAGTATCATACTGTTCGTATACATACTTACTGACATTCATAGGTATACATATATACACATGTATAT
ATATCGTATGCTGCAGCTTTAAATAATCGGTGTCACTACATAAGAACACCTTTGGTGGAGGGAACATCGT
TGGTACCATTGGGCGAGGTGGCTTCTCTTATGGCAACCGCAAGAGCCTTGAACGCACTCTCACTACGGTG
ATGATCATTCTTGCCTCGCAGACAATCAACGTGGAGGGTAATTCTGCTAGCCTCTGCAAAGCTTTCAAGA
AAATGCGGGATCATCTCGCAAGAGAGATCTCCTACTTTCTCCCTTTGCAAACCAAGTTCGACAACTGCGT
ACGGCCTGTTCGAAAGATCTACCACCGCTCTGGAAAGTGCCTCATCCAAAGGCGCAAATCCTGATCCAAA
CCTTTTTACTCCACGCACGGCCCCTAGGGCCTCTTTAAAAGCTTGACCGAGAGCAATCCCGCAGTCTTCA
GTGGTGTGATGGTCGTCTATGTGTAAGTCACCAATGCACTCAACGATTAGCGACCAGCCGGAATGCTTGG
CCAGAGCATGTATCATATGGTCCAGAAACCCTATACCTGTGTGGACGTTAATCACTTGCGATTGTGTGGC
CTGTTCTGCTACTGCTTCTGCCTCTTTTTCTGGGAAGATCGAGTGCTCTATCGCTAGGGGACCACCCTTT
AAAGAGATCGCAATCTGAATCTTGGTTTCATTTGTAATACGCTTTACTAGGGCTTTCTGCTCTGTCATCT
TTGCCTTCGTTTATCTTGCCTGCTCATTTTTTAGTATATTCTTCGAAGAAATCACATTACTTTATATAAT
GTATAATTCATTATGTGATAATGCCAATCGCTAAGAAAAAAAAAGAGTCATCCGCTAGGTGGAAAAAAAA
AAATGAAAATCATTACCGAGGCATAAAAAAATATAGAGTGTACTAGAGGAGGCCAAGAGTAATAGAAAAA
GAAAATTGCGGGAAAGGACTGTGTTATGACTTCCCTGACTAATGCCGTGTTCAAACGATACCTGGCAGTG
ACTCCTAGCGCTCACCAAGCTCTTAAAACGGGAATTTATGGTGCACTCTCAGTACAATCTGCTCTGATGC
CGCATAGTTAAGCCAGCCCCGACACCCGCCAACACCCGCTGACGCGCCCTGACGGGCTTGTCTGCTCCCG
GCATCCGCTTACAGACAAGCTGTGACCGTCTCCGGGAGCTGCATGTGTCAGAGGTTTTCACCGTCATCAC
CGAAACGCGCGAGACGAAAGGGCCTCGTGATACGCCTATTTTTATAGGTTAATGTCATGATAATAATGGT
TTCTTAGGGTCCTTTTCATCACGTGCTATAAAAATAATTATAATTTAAATTTTTTAATATAAATATATAA
ATTAAAAATAGAAAGTAAAAAAAGAAATTAAAGAAAAAATAGTTTTTGTTTTCCGAAGATGTAAAAGACT
CTAGGGGGATCGCCAACAAATACTACCTTTTATCTTGCTCTTCCTGCTCTCAGGTATTAATGCCGAATTG
TTTCATCTTGTCTGTGTAGAAGACCACACACGAAAATCCTGTGATTTTACATTTTACTTATCGTTAATCG
AATGTATATCTATTTAATCTGCTTTTCTTGTCTAATAAATATATATGTAAAGTACGCTTTTTGTTGAAAT
TTTTTAAACCTTTGTTTATTTTTTTTTCTTCATTCCGTAACTCTTCTACCTTCTTTATTTACTTTCTAAA
ATCCAAATACAAAACATAAAAATAAATAAACACAGAGTAAATTCCCAAATTATTCCATCATTAAAAGATA
CGAGGCGCGTGTAAGTTACAGGCAAGCGATCCGTCAGGTGGCACTTTTCGGGGAAATGTGCGCGGAACCC
CTATTTGTTTATTTTTCTAAATACATTCAAATATGTATCCGCTCATGAGACAATAACCCTGATAAATGCT
TCAATAATATTGAAAAAGGAAGAGTATGAGTATTCAACATTTCCGTGTCGCCCTTATTCCCTTTTTTGCG
GCATTTTGCCTTCCTGTTTTTGCTCACCCAGAAACGCTGGTGAAAGTAAAAGATGCTGAAGATCAGTTGG
GTGCACGAGTGGGTTACATCGAACTGGATCTCAACAGCGGTAAGATCCTTGAGAGTTTTCGCCCCGAAGA
ACGTTTTCCAATGATGAGCACTTTTAAAGTTCTGCTATGTGGCGCGGTATTATCCCGTATTGACGCCGGG
CAAGAGCAACTCGGTCGCCGCATACACTATTCTCAGAATGACTTGGTTGAGTACTCACCAGTCACAGAAA
AGCATCTTACGGATGGCATGACAGTAAGAGAATTATGCAGTGCTGCCATAACCATGAGTGATAACACTGC
GGCCAACTTACTTCTGACAACGATCGGAGGACCGAAGGAGCTAACCGCTTTTTTGCACAACATGGGGGAT
CATGTAACTCGCCTTGATCGTTGGGAACCGGAGCTGAATGAAGCCATACCAAACGACGAGCGTGACACCA
CGATGCCTGTAGCAATGGCAACAACGTTGCGCAAACTATTAACTGGCGAACTACTTACTCTAGCTTCCCG
GCAACAATTAATAGACTGGATGGAGGCGGATAAAGTTGCAGGACCACTTCTGCGCTCGGCCCTTCCGGCT
GGCTGGTTTATTGCTGATAAATCTGGAGCCGGTGAGCGTGGGTCTCGCGGTATCATTGCAGCACTGGGGC
CAGATGGTAAGCCCTCCCGTATCGTAGTTATCTACACGACGGGGAGTCAGGCAACTATGGATGAACGAAA
TAGACAGATCGCTGAGATAGGTGCCTCACTGATTAAGCATTGGTAACTGTCAGACCAAGTTTACTCATAT
ATACTTTAGATTGATTTAAAACTTCATTTTTAATTTAAAAGGATCTAGGTGAAGATCCTTTTTGATAATC
TCATGACCAAAATCCCTTAACGTGAGTTTTCGTTCCACTGAGCGTCAGACCCCGTAGAAAAGATCAAAGG
ATCTTCTTGAGATCCTTTTTTTCTGCGCGTAATCTGCTGCTTGCAAACAAAAAAACCACCGCTACCAGCG
GTGGTTTGTTTGCCGGATCAAGAGCTACCAACTCTTTTTCCGAAGGTAACTGGCTTCAGCAGAGCGCAGA
TACCAAATACTGTTCTTCTAGTGTAGCCGTAGTTAGGCCACCACTTCAAGAACTCTGTAGCACCGCCTAC
ATACCTCGCTCTGCTAATCCTGTTACCAGTGGCTGCTGCCAGTGGCGATAAGTCGTGTCTTACCGGGTTG
GACTCAAGACGATAGTTACCGGATAAGGCGCAGCGGTCGGGCTGAACGGGGGGTTCGTGCACACAGCCCA
GCTTGGAGCGAACGACCTACACCGAACTGAGATACCTACAGCGTGAGCTATGAGAAAGCGCCACGCTTCC
CGAAGGGAGAAAGGCGGACAGGTATCCGGTAAGCGGCAGGGTCGGAACAGGAGAGCGCACGAGGGAGCTT
CCAGGGGGAAACGCCTGGTATCTTTATAGTCCTGTCGGGTTTCGCCACCTCTGACTTGAGCGTCGATTTT
TGTGATGCTCGTCAGGGGGGCGGAGCCTATGGAAAAACGCCAGCAACGCGGCCTTTTTACGGTTCCTGGC
CTTTTGCTGGCCTTTTGCTCACATGTTCTTTCCTGCGTTATCCCCTGATTCTGTGGATAACCGTATTACC
GCCTTTGAGTGAGCTGATACCGCTCGCCGCAGCCGAACGACCGAGCGCAGCGAGTCAGTGAGCGAGGAAG
CGGAAGAGCGCCCAATACGCAAACCGCCTCTCCCCGCGCGTTGGCCGATTCATTAATGCAGCTGGCACGA
CAGGTTTCCCGACTGGAAAGCGGGCAGTGAGCGCAACGCAATTAATGTGAGTTAGCTCACTCATTAGGCA
CCCCAGGCTTTACACTTTATGCTTCCGGCTCGTATGTTGTGTGGAATTGTGAGCGGATAACAATTTCACA
CAGGAAACAGCTATGACCATGATTACGCCAAGCTCGAAATTAACCCTCACTAAAGGGAACAAAAGCTGGT
ACCGGGCCCCCCCTCGAGACTTCAAAGCATGGTTTGGTTTGGGCCAGGCTTATGCTCTCCTGGACATGCA
TTTATATTCTCTTTACTACTTCCAGAAAGCTTGCACTTTGAAACCTTGGGATCGTCGGATTTGGCAAGTA
TTGGGAGAATGTTATAGTAAGACGGGAAATAAGGTAGAAGCTATAAAATGCTACAAAAGATCCATAAAAG
CTTCACAAACGGTCGATCAAAATACTTCAATATATTACCGGTTAGCGCAACTATATGAAGAACTTGAAGA
CTTGCAAGAATGTAAGAAGTTCATGATGAAATGTGTAGATGTGGAAGAACTTCTGGAAGGTATAGTAACA
GATGAAACCGTGAAGGCTAGGCTTTGGCTGGCAATATTTGAGATTAAGGCAGGAAACTACCAATTGGCTT
ATGATTATGCCATGGGGGTATCTAGTGGAACGTCTCAAGAGATTGAAGAGGCTCGTATGCTGGCTCGGGA
GTGCAGAAGGCATATGTAGTGAAGTGAACATACACATAGCTATTCGTACTAAATGATATGAAATTTTTAT
AAATGCCAGGCTATATAGCTATTTAAAGTGACCATGGCAGAAGGATGAACCGAGGTAATACGGCTAGTAC
AAAAGCAACAAAGTTAGGAATACAATTTGAGAAACGAAGACCATAGAAAATACTTGTGCGATTGAACTTC
CTTCCAAAAAAAAAATAGCGTCAAAGAAAG
Features (pLannotate 1.2.2; 21 found; start..end, strand, type, name):
      1..7239    +  CDS            PRP8 (sequence partly withheld): PRP8_YEAST - Also known as DBF3, DNA39, RNA8, SLT21, USA2. Experimental evidence at protein level: Swiss-Prot protein existence level 1. Functions as a scaffold that mediates the ordered assembly of spliceosomal proteins and snRNAs. Required for association of BRR2 with the spliceosomal U5 snRNP, and the subsequent assembly of the U4/U6-U5 tri-snRNP complex. Functions as scaffold that positions spliceosomal U2, U5 and U6 snRNAs at splice sites on pre-mRNA substrates, so that splicing can occur. Interacts with both the 5' and the 3' splice site, as well as the branch region. Has a role in branc
   7771..9051    +  CDS            DNA2 (fragment): DNA2_YEAST - Experimental evidence at protein level: Swiss-Prot protein existence level 1. Key enzyme involved in DNA replication and DNA repair. Involved in Okazaki fragments processing by cleaving long flaps that escape FEN1: flaps that are longer than 27 nucleotides are coated by replication protein A complex (RPA), leading to recruit DNA2 which cleaves the flap until it is too short to bind RPA and becomes a substrate for FEN1. Also involved in 5'-end resection of DNA during double-strand break (DSB) repair by mediating the cleavage of 5'-ssDNA. Possesses different enzymatic activities, su
   9064..9082    -  promoter       T7 promoter: promoter for bacteriophage T7 RNA polymerase
   9085..9242    +  CDS            lacZα (fragment): LacZα fragment of β-galactosidase; lacZ fragment
   9246..9674    +  rep_origin     f1 ori (sequence partly withheld): f1 bacteriophage origin of replication; arrow indicates direction of (+) strand synthesis
   9702..9753    -  misc_feature   bom (fragment): basis of mobility region from pBR322
   9961..10623   -  CDS            HIS3: imidazoleglycerol-phosphate dehydratase, required for histidine biosynthesis; S. cerevisiae HIS3; yeast auxotrophic marker
  10624..10811   -  promoter       HIS3 promoter: S. cerevisiae HIS3
  10861..10941   +  CDS            MRM1 (fragment): MRM1_YEAST - Also known as PET56 From Saccharomyces cerevisiae (strain ATCC 204508 / S288c) (Baker's yeast).
  10942..10991   -  misc_feature   bom (fragment): basis of mobility region from pBR322
  11093..11128   -  CDS            rop (fragment): Rop protein, which maintains plasmids at low copy number; rop
  11203..11706   +  misc_feature   CEN/ARS: S. cerevisiae CEN6 centromere fused to an autonomously replicating sequence
  11736..11840   +  promoter       AmpR promoter: bla
  11841..12701   +  CDS            AmpR: β-lactamase; bla; confers resistance to ampicillin, carbenicillin, and related antibiotics
  12872..13460   +  rep_origin     ori: high-copy-number ColE1/pMB1/pBR322/pUC origin of replication
  13643..13735   +  CDS            lacI (fragment): lac repressor; lacI; The lac repressor binds to the lac operator to inhibit transcription in E. coli. This inhibition can be relieved by adding lactose or isopropyl-β-D-thiogalactopyranoside (IPTG).
  13748..13769   +  protein_bind   CAP binding site: CAP binding activates transcription in the presence of cAMP. E. coli catabolite activator protein
  13784..13814   +  promoter       lac promoter: promoter for the E. coli lac operon
  13818..13840   +  protein_bind   lac operator (fragment): The lac repressor binds to the lac operator to inhibit transcription in E. coli. This inhibition can be relieved by adding lactose or isopropyl-β-D-thiogalactopyranoside (IPTG). lac repressor encoded by lacI
  13883..13901   +  promoter       T3 promoter: promoter for bacteriophage T3 RNA polymerase
  13927..14421   +  CDS            CDC23 (fragment): CDC23_YEAST - Experimental evidence at protein level: Swiss-Prot protein existence level 1. Component of the anaphase promoting complex/cyclosome (APC/C), a cell cycle-regulated E3 ubiquitin-protein ligase complex that controls progression through mitosis and the G1 phase of the cell cycle. The APC/C is thought to confer substrate specificity and, in the presence of ubiquitin-conjugating E2 enzymes, it catalyzes the formation of protein-ubiquitin conjugates that are subsequently degraded by the 26S proteasome. In early mitosis, the APC/C is activated by CDC20 and targets securin PDS1, the B-ty
