[The description below was written by a language model from this plasmid's Addgene catalogue record and pLannotate feature annotations shown in this document.]
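Description:
pRS313 - prp8 T1861P is a yeast–E. coli shuttle plasmid of about 14.6 kb built on the pRS313 backbone, a low-copy centromeric vector. In Saccharomyces cerevisiae it is maintained through a CEN6/ARS element and selected by histidine prototrophy using the HIS3 marker with its own promoter. In E. coli it replicates from a ColE1/pUC-type origin and is selected with ampicillin through the β-lactamase gene. The backbone also retains an f1 phage origin, remnants of the lacZα cloning region with lac promoter/operator elements, and the T3 and T7 promoters that flank the cloning site.

The insert is the S. cerevisiae PRP8 gene carrying the T1861P substitution. Prp8 is a large, essential U5 snRNP protein that serves as a scaffold at the spliceosome's catalytic core, positioning the snRNAs and contacting the splice sites and branch region of the pre-mRNA. The annotated PRP8 coding sequence spans roughly 7.2 kb. It is bordered by partial coding sequences of CDC23 on one side and DNA2 on the other, which suggests that the gene was cloned as a genomic fragment with its surrounding chromosomal sequence. No heterologous yeast promoter is annotated, so expression is probably driven by native upstream sequence, although the record does not state the promoter explicitly.

According to the associated publication title, the mutation relates to a structural toggle in the RNaseH domain of Prp8 that helps balance splicing fidelity against catalytic efficiency. The plasmid is therefore suited to expressing this prp8 allele in yeast for genetic and biochemical studies of spliceosome function, though the catalogue purpose is listed only as a yeast vector.
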