Addgene plasmid #90971: pRS313 - prp8 T1861P
Purpose: yeast vector
Depositing lab: Christine Guthrie. Depositing organization: University of California, San Francisco (UCSF). Publication: Structural toggle in the RNaseH domain of Prp8 helps balance splicing fidelity and catalytic efficiency. Mayerle M, Raghavan M, Ledoux S, Price A, Stepankiw N, Hadjivassiliou H, Moehle EA, Mendoza SD, Pleiss JA, Guthrie C, Abelson J. Proc Natl Acad Sci U S A. 2017 Apr 17. pii: 201701462. doi: 10.1073/pnas.1701462114. PubMed 28416677.
Backbone
  Vector backbone: pRS313
  Vector type: Yeast Expression
  Selectable markers: HIS3
Growth in bacteria
  Bacterial resistance: Ampicillin, 100 μg/mL
  Growth temperature: 37°C
  Growth strain: DH5alpha
  Copy number: Unknown
Gene/Insert
  Gene/Insert name: PRP8
  Species: S. cerevisiae (budding yeast)
  Mutation: T1861P
  Entrez Gene: PRP8 (a.k.a. YHR165C, DBF3, DNA39, RNA8, SLT21, USA2)
Resource information
  A portion of this plasmid was derived from a plasmid made by: Kuhn and Brow, Genetics 155: 1667–1682; Price et al., RNA. 2014 Jan;20(1):46-60
Terms and licenses: Academic/Nonprofit Terms; Industry Terms: Not Available to Industry
How to cite: pRS313 - prp8 T1861P was a gift from Christine Guthrie (Addgene plasmid # 90971 ; http://n2t.net/addgene:90971 ; RRID:Addgene_90971)
